>Addgene plasmid #182946 | pLV-HuGDNF | addgene full sequence | sequence record 360108 | Addgene NGS Result
GTGAAAGTAAAAGATGCTGAAGATCAGTTGGGTGCACGAGTGGGTTACATCGAACTGGATCTCAACAGCG
GTAAGATCCTTGAGAGTTTTCGCCCCGAAGAACGTTTTCCAATGATGAGCACTTTTAAAGTTCTGCTATG
TGGCGCGGTATTATCCCGTATTGACGCCGGGCAAGAGCAACTCGGTCGCCGCATACACTATTCTCAGAAT
GACTTGGTTGAGTACTCACCAGTCACAGAAAAGCATCTTACGGATGGCATGACAGTAAGAGAATTATGCA
GTGCTGCCATAACCATGAGTGATAACACTGCGGCCAACTTACTTCTGACAACGATCGGAGGACCGAAGGA
GCTAACCGCTTTTTTGCACAACATGGGGGATCATGTAACTCGCCTTGATCGTTGGGAACCGGAGCTGAAT
GAAGCCATACCAAACGACGAGCGTGACACCACGATGCCTGTAGCAATGGCAACAACGTTGCGCAAACTAT
TAACTGGCGAACTACTTACTCTAGCTTCCCGGCAACAATTAATAGACTGGATGGAGGCGGATAAAGTTGC
AGGACCACTTCTGCGCTCGGCCCTTCCGGCTGGCTGGTTTATTGCTGATAAATCTGGAGCCGGTGAGCGT
GGGTCTCGCGGTATCATTGCAGCACTGGGGCCAGATGGTAAGCCCTCCCGTATCGTAGTTATCTACACGA
CGGGGAGTCAGGCAACTATGGATGAACGAAATAGACAGATCGCTGAGATAGGTGCCTCACTGATTAAGCA
TTGGTAACTGTCAGACCAAGTTTACTCATATATACTTTAGATTGATTTAAAACTTCATTTTTAATTTAAA
AGGATCTAGGTGAAGATCCTTTTTGATAATCTCATGACCAAAATCCCTTAACGTGAGTTTTCGTTCCACT
GAGCGTCAGACCCCGTAGAAAAGATCAAAGGATCTTCTTGAGATCCTTTTTTTCTGCGCGTAATCTGCTG
CTTGCAAACAAAAAAACCACCGCTACCAGCGGTGGTTTGTTTGCCGGATCAAGAGCTACCAACTCTTTTT
CCGAAGGTAACTGGCTTCAGCAGAGCGCAGATACCAAATACTGTTCTTCTAGTGTAGCCGTAGTTAGGCC
ACCACTTCAAGAACTCTGTAGCACCGCCTACATACCTCGCTCTGCTAATCCTGTTACCAGTGGCTGCTGC
CAGTGGCGATAAGTCGTGTCTTACCGGGTTGGACTCAAGACGATAGTTACCGGATAAGGCGCAGCGGTCG
GGCTGAACGGGGGGTTCGTGCACACAGCCCAGCTTGGAGCGAACGACCTACACCGAACTGAGATACCTAC
AGCGTGAGCTATGAGAAAGCGCCACGCTTCCCGAAGGGAGAAAGGCGGACAGGTATCCGGTAAGCGGCAG
GGTCGGAACAGGAGAGCGCACGAGGGAGCTTCCAGGGGGAAACGCCTGGTATCTTTATAGTCCTGTCGGG
TTTCGCCACCTCTGACTTGAGCGTCGATTTTTGTGATGCTCGTCAGGGGGGCGGAGCCTATGGAAAAACG
CCAGCAACGCGGCCTTTTTACGGTTCCTGGCCTTTTGCTGGCCTTTTGCTCACATGTTCTTTCCTGCGTT
ATCCCCTGATTCTGTGGATAACCGTATTACCGCCTTTGAGTGAGCTGATACCGCTCGCCGCAGCCGAACG
ACCGAGCGCAGCGAGTCAGTGAGCGAGGAAGCGGAAGAGCGCCCAATACGCAAACCGCCTCTCCCCGCGC
GTTGGCCGATTCATTAATGCAGCTGGCACGACAGGTTTCCCGACTGGAAAGCGGGCAGTGAGCGCAACGC
AATTAATGTGAGTTAGCTCACTCATTAGGCACCCCAGGCTTTACACTTTATGCTTCCGGCTCGTATGTTG
TGTGGAATTGTGAGCGGATAACAATTTCACACAGGAAACAGCTATGACCATGATTACGCCAAGCGCGCAA
TTAACCCTCACTAAAGGGAACAAAAGCTGGAGCTGCAAGCTTAATGTAGTCTTATGCAATACTCTTGTAG
TCTTGCAACATGGTAACGATGAGTTAGCAACATGCCTTACAAGGAGAGAAAAAGCACCGTGCATGCCGAT
TGGTGGAAGTAAGGTGGTACGATCGTGCCTTATTAGGAAGGCAACAGACGGGTCTGACATGGATTGGACG
AACCACTGAATTGCCGCATTGCAGAGATATTGTATTTAAGTGCCTAGCTCGATACATAAACGGGTCTCTC
TGGTTAGACCAGATCTGAGCCTGGGAGCTCTCTGGCTAACTAGGGAACCCACTGCTTAAGCCTCAATAAA
GCTTGCCTTGAGTGCTTCAAGTAGTGTGTGCCCGTCTGTTGTGTGACTCTGGTAACTAGAGATCCCTCAG
ACCCTTTTAGTCAGTGTGGAAAATCTCTAGCAGTGGCGCCCGAACAGGGACTTGAAAGCGAAAGGGAAAC
CAGAGGAGCTCTCTCGACGCAGGACTCGGCTTGCTGAAGCGCGCACGGCAAGAGGCGAGGGGCGGCGACT
GGTGAGTACGCCAAAAATTTTGACTAGCGGAGGCTAGAAGGAGAGAGATGGGTGCGAGAGCGTCAGTATT
AAGCGGGGGAGAATTAGATCGCGATGGGAAAAAATTCGGTTAAGGCCAGGGGGAAAGAAAAAATATAAAT
TAAAACATATAGTATGGGCAAGCAGGGAGCTAGAACGATTCGCAGTTAATCCTGGCCTGTTAGAAACATC
AGAAGGCTGTAGACAAATACTGGGACAGCTACAACCATCCCTTCAGACAGGATCAGAAGAACTTAGATCA
TTATATAATACAGTAGCAACCCTCTATTGTGTGCATCAAAGGATAGAGATAAAAGACACCAAGGAAGCTT
TAGACAAGATAGAGGAAGAGCAAAACAAAAGTAAGACCACCGCACAGCAAGCGGCCGCTGATCTTCAGAC
CTGGAGGAGGAGATATGAGGGACAATTGGAGAAGTGAATTATATAAATATAAAGTAGTAAAAATTGAACC
ATTAGGAGTAGCACCCACCAAGGCAAAGAGAAGAGTGGTGCAGAGAGAAAAAAGAGCAGTGGGAATAGGA
GCTTTGTTCCTTGGGTTCTTGGGAGCAGCAGGAAGCACTATGGGCGCAGCGTCAATGACGCTGACGGTAC
AGGCCAGACAATTATTGTCTGGTATAGTGCAGCAGCAGAACAATTTGCTGAGGGCTATTGAGGCGCAACA
GCATCTGTTGCAACTCACAGTCTGGGGCATCAAGCAGCTCCAGGCAAGAATCCTGGCTGTGGAAAGATAC
CTAAAGGATCAACAGCTCCTGGGGATTTGGGGTTGCTCTGGAAAACTCATTTGCACCACTGCTGTGCCTT
GGAATGCTAGTTGGAGTAATAAATCTCTGGAACAGATTTGGAATCACACGACCTGGATGGAGTGGGACAG
AGAAATTAACAATTACACAAGCTTAATACACTCCTTAATTGAAGAATCGCAAAACCAGCAAGAAAAGAAT
GAACAAGAATTATTGGAATTAGATAAATGGGCAAGTTTGTGGAATTGGTTTAACATAACAAATTGGCTGT
GGTATATAAAATTATTCATAATGATAGTAGGAGGCTTGGTAGGTTTAAGAATAGTTTTTGCTGTACTTTC
TATAGTGAATAGAGTTAGGCAGGGATATTCACCATTATCGTTTCAGACCCACCTCCCAACCCCGAGGGGA
CCCGACAGGCCCGAAGGAATAGAAGAAGAAGGTGGAGAGAGAGACAGAGACAGATCCATTCGATTAGTGA
ACGGATCTCGACGGTATCGGTTAACTTTTAAAAGAAAAGGGGGGATTGGGGGGTACAGTGCAGGGGAAAG
AATAGTAGACATAATAGCAACAGACATACAAACTAAAGAATTACAAAAACAAATTACAAAATTCAAAATT
TTATCGATAAGCTTGGGAGTTCCGCGTTACATAACTTACGGTAAATGGCCCGCCTGGCTGACCGCCCAAC
GACCCCCGCCCATTGACGTCAATAATGACGTATGTTCCCATAGTAACGCCAATAGGGACTTTCCATTGAC
GTCAATGGGTGGAGTATTTACGGTAAACTGCCCACTTGGCAGTACATCAAGTGTATCATATGCCAAGTAC
GCCCCCTATTGACGTCAATGACGGTAAATGGCCCGCCTGGCATTATGCCCAGTACATGACCTTATGGGAC
TTTCCTACTTGGCAGTACATCTACGTATTAGTCATCGCTATTACCATGGTGATGCGGTTTTGGCAGTACA
TCAATGGGCGTGGATAGCGGTTTGACTCACGGGGATTTCCAAGTCTCCACCCCATTGACGTCAATGGGAG
TTTGTTTTGGCACCAAAATCAACGGGACTTTCCAAAATGTCGTAACAACTCCGCCCCATTGACGCAAATG
GGCGGTAGGCGTGTACGGTGGGAGGTCTATATAAGCAGAGCTCGTTTAGTGAACCGTCAGATCGCCTGGA
GACGCCATCCACGCTGTTTTGACCTCCATAGAAGACACCGCCCGGGCGTACGGGATCCGCCACCATGAAG
CTGTGGGACGTGGTGGCCGTGTGCCTGGTGCTGCTGCACACCGCCAGCGCCTTTCCACTGCCTGCCGGCA
AGAGGCCTCCTGAGGCTCCTGCCGAGGACAGAAGCCTGGGCAGAAGAAGGGCCCCCTTCGCCCTGAGCAG
CGACAGCAACATGCCCGAGGACTACCCCGACCAGTTCGACGACGTGATGGACTTCATCCAGGCCACCATC
AAGCGGCTGAAGCGGAGCCCCGACAAGCAGATGGCCGTGCTGCCCAGAAGAGAGCGGAACAGACAGGCCG
CTGCCGCCAACCCCGAGAACAGCAGAGGCAAGGGCAGACGGGGCCAGCGGGGCAAGAACAGAGGCTGTGT
GCTGACCGCCATCCACCTGAACGTGACCGACCTGGGCCTGGGCTACGAGACAAAAGAGGAACTGATCTTC
CGGTACTGCAGCGGCAGCTGCGACGCCGCCGAGACAACCTACGACAAGATCCTGAAGAACCTGAGCCGGA
ACCGGCGGCTGGTGTCCGACAAAGTGGGCCAGGCCTGCTGCAGACCTATCGCCTTCGACGACGACCTGAG
CTTCCTGGACGACAACCTGGTGTACCACATCCTGCGGAAGCACAGCGCCAAGAGATGCGGCTGCATCTGA
TGAGCTAGCTCTAGACCTGCAGGGTCGACTCCGGATGATCAGGGCCCTGTACAGATATCGACAATCAACC
TCTGGATTACAAAATTTGTGAAAGATTGACTGGTATTCTTAACTATGTTGCTCCTTTTACGCTATGTGGA
TACGCTGCTTTAATGCCTTTGTATCATGCTATTGCTTCCCGTATGGCTTTCATTTTCTCCTCCTTGTATA
AATCCTGGTTGCTGTCTCTTTATGAGGAGTTGTGGCCCGTTGTCAGGCAACGTGGCGTGGTGTGCACTGT
GTTTGCTGACGCAACCCCCACTGGTTGGGGCATTGCCACCACCTGTCAGCTCCTTTCCGGGACTTTCGCT
TTCCCCCTCCCTATTGCCACGGCGGAACTCATCGCCGCCTGCCTTGCCCGCTGCTGGACAGGGGCTCGGC
TGTTGGGCACTGACAATTCCGTGGTGTTGTCGGGGAAGCTGACGTCCTTTCCATGGCTGCTCGCCTGTGT
TGCCACCTGGATTCTGCGCGGGACGTCCTTCTGCTACGTCCCTTCGGCCCTCAATCCAGCGGACCTTCCT
TCCCGCGGCCTGCTGCCGGCTCTGCGGCCTCTTCCGCGTCTTCGCCTTCGCCCTCAGACGAGTCGGATCT
CCCTTTGGGCCGCCTCCCCGCCTGGAATTCGAGCTCGGTACCTTTAAGACCAATGACTTACAAGGCAGCT
GTAGATCTTAGCCACTTTTTAAAAGAAAAGGGGGGACTGGAAGGGCTAATTCACTCCCAACGAAGACAAG
ATCTGCTTTTTGCTTGTACTGGGTCTCTCTGGTTAGACCAGATCTGAGCCTGGGAGCTCTCTGGCTAACT
AGGGAACCCACTGCTTAAGCCTCAATAAAGCTTGCCTTGAGTGCTTCAAGTAGTGTGTGCCCGTCTGTTG
TGTGACTCTGGTAACTAGAGATCCCTCAGACCCTTTTAGTCAGTGTGGAAAATCTCTAGCAGTAGTAGTT
CATGTCATCTTATTATTCAGTATTTATAACTTGCAAAGAAATGAATATCAGAGAGTGAGAGGAACTTGTT
TATTGCAGCTTATAATGGTTACAAATAAAGCAATAGCATCACAAATTTCACAAATAAAGCATTTTTTTCA
CTGCATTCTAGTTGTGGTTTGTCCAAACTCATCAATGTATCTTATCATGTCTGGCTCTAGCTATCCCGCC
CCTAACTCCGCCCATCCCGCCCCTAACTCCGCCCAGTTCCGCCCATTCTCCGCCCCATGGCTGACTAATT
TTTTTTATTTATGCAGAGGCCGAGGCCGCCTCGGCCTCTGAGCTATTCCAGAAGTAGTGAGGAGGCTTTT
TTGGAGGCCTAGGGACGTACCCAATTCGCCCTATAGTGAGTCGTATTACGCGCGCTCACTGGCCGTCGTT
TTACAACGTCGTGACTGGGAAAACCCTGGCGTTACCCAACTTAATCGCCTTGCAGCACATCCCCCTTTCG
CCAGCTGGCGTAATAGCGAAGAGGCCCGCACCGATCGCCCTTCCCAACAGTTGCGCAGCCTGAATGGCGA
ATGGG
[124 nt withheld, positions 6726-6849]
C
[91 nt withheld, positions 6851-6941]
A
[49 nt withheld, positions 6943-6991]
CCTTTGACGTTGGAGTCCACGTTCTTT
[37 nt withheld, positions 7019-7055]
ACCCTATCTCGGTCTATTCTTTTGATTTATAAGGGATTTTGCCGATTTCGGCCTATTGGTTAAAAAATGA
GCTGATTTAACAAAAATTTAACGCGAATTTTAACAAAATATTAACGCTTACAATTTAGGTGGCACTTTTC
GGGGAAATGTGCGCGGAACCCCTATTTGTTTATTTTTCTAAATACATTCAAATATGTATCCGCTCATGAG
ACAATAACCCTGATAAATGCTTCAATAATATTGAAAAAGGAAGAGTATGAGTATTCAACATTTCCGTGTC
GCCCTTATTCCCTTTTTTGCGGCATTTTGCCTTCCTGTTTTTGCTCACCCAGAAACGCTG
Features (pLannotate 1.2.2; 26 found; start..end, strand, type, name):
    948..1536    +  rep_origin     ori: high-copy-number ColE1/pMB1/pBR322/pUC origin of replication
   1719..1811    +  CDS            lacI (fragment): lac repressor; lacI; The lac repressor binds to the lac operator to inhibit transcription in E. coli. This inhibition can be relieved by adding lactose or isopropyl-β-D-thiogalactopyranoside (IPTG).
   1824..1845    +  protein_bind   CAP binding site: CAP binding activates transcription in the presence of cAMP. E. coli catabolite activator protein
   1860..1890    +  promoter       lac promoter: promoter for the E. coli lac operon
   1898..1914    +  protein_bind   lac operator: The lac repressor binds to the lac operator to inhibit transcription in E. coli. This inhibition can be relieved by adding lactose or isopropyl-β-D-thiogalactopyranoside (IPTG). lac repressor encoded by lacI
   1959..1977    +  promoter       T3 promoter: promoter for bacteriophage T3 RNA polymerase
   2005..2231    +  promoter       RSV promoter: Rous sarcoma virus enhancer/promoter
   2232..2412    +  LTR            5' LTR (truncated): truncated 5' long terminal repeat (LTR) from HIV-1
   2459..2584    +  misc_feature   HIV-1 Ψ: packaging signal of human immunodeficiency virus type 1
   2568..2931    +  CDS            HIV-1 gag (fragment): gag protein from human immunodeficiency virus 1; gag
   3077..3310    +  misc_feature   RRE: The Rev response element (RRE) of HIV-1 allows for Rev-dependent mRNA export from the nucleus to the cytoplasm.
   3687..3787    +  CDS            Rev (fragment): human immunodeficiency virus 1 (HIV-1) Rev protein; rev; enhances nuclear export of unspliced and incompletely spliced viral mRNAs
   3806..3922    +  misc_feature   cPPT/CTS: central polypurine tract and central termination sequence of HIV-1
   3945..4248    +  enhancer       CMV enhancer: human cytomegalovirus immediate early enhancer
   4249..4452    +  promoter       CMV promoter: human cytomegalovirus (CMV) immediate early promoter
   4545..5177    +  CDS            GDNF: GDNF_HUMAN - Experimental evidence at protein level: Swiss-Prot protein existence level 1. Neurotrophic factor that enhances survival and morphological differentiation of dopaminergic neurons and increases their high- affinity dopamine uptake. From Homo sapiens (Human).
   5243..5831    +  misc_feature   WPRE: woodchuck hepatitis virus posttranscriptional regulatory element
   5848..5916    +  CDS            nef (fragment): NEF_HV1Z2 - Experimental evidence at protein level: Swiss-Prot protein existence level 1. Extracellular Nef protein targets CD4(+) T-lymphocytes for apoptosis by interacting with CXCR4 surface receptors. From Human immunodeficiency virus type 1 group M subtype D (isolate Z2/CDC-Z34) (HIV-1).
   5918..6151    +  LTR            3' LTR (ΔU3): self-inactivating 3' long terminal repeat (LTR) from HIV-1
   6223..6344    +  polyA_signal   SV40 poly(A) signal: SV40 polyadenylation signal
   6384..6519    +  rep_origin     SV40 ori: SV40 origin of replication
   6540..6558    -  promoter       T7 promoter: promoter for bacteriophage T7 RNA polymerase
   6566..6721    +  CDS            lacZα (fragment): LacZα fragment of β-galactosidase; lacZ fragment
   6726..7154    +  rep_origin     f1 ori (sequence partly withheld): f1 bacteriophage origin of replication; arrow indicates direction of (+) strand synthesis
   7207..7311    +  promoter       AmpR promoter: bla
   7312..777     +  CDS            AmpR (across the origin): β-lactamase; bla; confers resistance to ampicillin, carbenicillin, and related antibiotics
