[The description below was written by a language model from this plasmid's Addgene catalogue record and pLannotate feature annotations shown in this document.]
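Description:
pLV-HuGDNF is a 7,395 bp lentiviral transfer plasmid for mammalian expression, built on the pLV-MP2 backbone and carrying a synthetic, codon-optimized open reading frame for human glial cell line-derived neurotrophic factor (GDNF). It is propagated in E. coli through a high-copy ColE1/pUC-type origin and selected with ampicillin via the β-lactamase gene, which spans the numbering origin of the sequence. An f1 origin, lac promoter/operator remnants, lacZα and lacI fragments, and T3 and T7 promoters are leftovers of the cloning vector from which the backbone derives.

The viral portion has a third-generation, self-inactivating layout. An RSV promoter replaces the U3 region of a truncated HIV-1 5′ LTR to drive transcription of the genomic RNA in packaging cells. It is followed by the Ψ packaging signal with a short gag fragment, the Rev response element for Rev-dependent nuclear export, and the cPPT/CTS, which aids nuclear import of the reverse-transcribed genome. The internal expression cassette uses the CMV immediate early enhancer and promoter to drive the 633 bp GDNF coding sequence, cloned between BamHI and SalI sites that were both retained. Downstream, a WPRE enhances transcript stability and expression. The ΔU3 3′ LTR inactivates LTR promoter activity after integration, leaving CMV as the driver of the transgene. An SV40 polyadenylation signal and SV40 origin lie outside the LTRs.

No fluorescent reporter, epitope tag or mammalian selection marker is annotated. The stated purpose is improved expression of human GDNF, a factor that supports the survival and differentiation of dopaminergic neurons, either by lentiviral transduction or by direct transfection.
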