Addgene plasmid #182946: pLV-HuGDNF
Purpose: To expres Human GDNF with optimized codon usage for better expression
Depositing lab: Pantelis Tsoulfas. Depositing organization: University of Miami.
Backbone
  Vector backbone: pLV-MP2
  Backbone manufacturer: Pantelis Tsoulfas
  Backbone size w/o insert (bp): 6762
  Total vector size (bp): 7395
  Vector type: Mammalian Expression, Lentiviral
Growth in bacteria
  Bacterial resistance: Ampicillin, 100 μg/mL
  Growth temperature: 37°C
  Growth strain: NEB Stable
  Copy number: High Copy
Gene/Insert
  Gene/Insert name: Human GDNF (alt name: Glial Derived Neurotrophic Factor)
  Species: H. sapiens (human), Synthetic
  Insert size (bp): 633
  GenBank ID: NP_000505
  Entrez Gene: GDNF (a.k.a. ATF, ATF1, ATF2, HFB1-GDNF, HSCR3)
  Promoter: CMV enhancer
  Cloning method: Restriction Enzyme; 5′ cloning site BamHI (not destroyed); 3′ cloning site SalI (not destroyed)
  Sequencing primers: 5′ CMV-F; 3′ WPRE-R
Terms and licenses: Academic/Nonprofit Terms; Industry Terms: Not Available to Industry
How to cite: pLV-HuGDNF was a gift from Pantelis Tsoulfas (Addgene plasmid # 182946 ; http://n2t.net/addgene:182946 ; RRID:Addgene_182946)
